>Addgene plasmid #71812 | p-attB-min.hsp70P-FRT-STOP#1-FRT-DamMycPC | depositor full sequence | sequence record 131062 | p-attB-min.hsp70P-FRT-STOP#1-FRT-DamMycPC sequence 11797 bps
GCTAGCATAACTTCGTATAATGTATGCTATACGAAGTTATGAGCGCCGGAGTATAAATAGAGGCGCTTCG
TCTACGGAGCGACAATTCAATTCAAACAAGCAAAGTGAACACGTCGCTAAGCGAAAGCTAAGCAAATAAA
CAAGCGCAGCTGAACAAGCTAAACAATCTGCAGTAAAGTGCAAGTTAAAGTGAATCAATTAAAAGTAACC
AGCAACCAAGTAAATCAACTGCAACTACTGAAATCTGCCAAGAAGTAATTATTGAATACAAGAAGAGAAC
TCTGAATAGGGAATTGGGAATTCGAAGTTCCTATTCCGAAGTTCCTATTCTCTAGAAAGTATAGGAACTT
CTCGGGGACACCAAATATGGCGATCTCGGCCTTTTCGTTTCTTGGAGCTGGGACATGTTTGCCATCGATC
CATCTACCACCAGAACGGCCGTTAGATCTGCTGCCACCGTTGTTTCCACCGAAGAAACCACCGTTGCCGT
AACCACCACGACGGTTGTTGCTAAAGAAGCTGCCACCGCCACGGCCACCGTTGTAGCCGCCGTTGTTGTT
ATTGTAGTTGCTACTGTTATTTCTGGCACTTCTTGGTTTTCCTCTTAAGTGAGGAGGAACATAACCATTC
TCGTTGTTGTCGTTGATGCTTAAATTTTGCACTTGTTCGCTCAGTTCAGCCATAATATGAAATGCTTTTC
TTGTTGTTCTTACGGAATACCACTTGCCACCTATCACCACAACTAACTTTTTCCCGTTCCTCCATCTCTT
TTATATTTTTTTTCTCGAGGGATCTTTGTGAAGGAACCTTACTTCTGTGGTGTGACATAATTGGACAAAC
TACCTACAGAGATTTAAAGCTCTAAGGTAAATATAAAATTTTTAAGTGTATAATGTGTTAAACTACTGAT
TCTAATTGTTTGTGTATTTTAGATTCCAACCTATGGAACTGATGAATGGGAGCAGTGGTGGAATGCCTTT
AATGAGGAAAACCTGTTTTGCTCAGAAGAAATGCCATCTAGTGATGATGAGGCTACTGCTGACTCTCAAC
ATTCTACTCCTCCAAAAAAGAAGAGAAAGGTAGAAGACCCCAAGGACTTTCCTTCAGAATTGCTAAGTTT
TTTGAGTCATGCTGTGTTTAGTAATAGAACTCTTGCTTGCTTTGCTATTTACACCACAAAGGAAAAAGCT
GCACTGCTATACAAGAAAATTATGGAAAAATATTCTGTAACCTTTATAAGTAGGCATAACAGTTATAATC
ATAACATACTGTTTTTTCTTACTCCACACAGGCATAGAGTGTCTGCTATTAATAACTATGCTCAAAAATT
GTGTACCTTTAGCTTTTTAATTTGTAAAGGGGTTAATAAGGAATATTTGATGTATAGTGCCTTGACTAGA
GATCATAATCAGCCATACCACATTTGTAGAGGTTTTACTTGCTTTAAAAAACCTCCCACACCTCCCCCTG
AACCTGAAACATAAAATGAATGCAATTGTTGTTGTTAACTTGTTTATTGCAGCTTATAATGGTTACAAAT
AAAGCAATAGCATCACAAATTTCACAAATAAAGCATTTTTTTCACTGCATTCTAGTTGTGGTTTGTCCAA
ACTCATCAATGTATCTTATCATGTCTGGATCTGACATGGTAAGTAAGCTTGGGCTGCAGAAGTTCCTATT
CCGAAGTTCCTATTCTCTAGAAAGTATAGGAACTTCGAATTCAACATGAAGAAAAATCGCGCTTTTTTGA
AGTGGGCAGGGGGCAAGTATCCCCTGCTTGATGATATTAAACGGCATTTGCCCAAGGGCGAATGTCTGGT
TGAGCCTTTTGTAGGTGCCGGGTCGGTGTTTCTCAACACCGACTTTTCTCGTTATATCCTTGCCGATATC
AATAGCGACCTGATCAGTCTCTATAACATTGTGAAGATGCGTACTGATGAGTACGTACAGGCCGCACGCG
AGCTGTTTGTTCCCGAAACAAATTGCGCCGAGGTTTACTATCAGTTCCGCGAAGAGTTCAACAAAAGCCA
GGATCCGTTCCGTCGGGCGGTACTGTTTTTATATTTGAACCGCTACGGTTACAACGGCCTGTGTCGTTAC
AATCTGCGCGGTGAGTTTAACGTGCCGTTCGGCCGCTACAAAAAACCCTATTTCCCGGAAGCAGAGTTGT
ATCACTTCGCTGAAAAAGCGCAGAATGCCTTTTTCTATTGTGAGTCTTACGCCGATAGCATGGCGCGCGC
AGATGATGCATCCGTCGTCTATTGCGATCCGCCTTATGCACCGCTGTCTGCGACCGCCAACTTTACGGCG
TATCACACAAACAGTTTTACGCTTGAACAACAAGCGCATCTGGCGGAGATCGCCGAAGGTCTGGTTGAGC
GCCATATTCCAGTGCTGATCTCCAATCACGATACGATGTTAACGCGTGAGTGGTATCAGCGCGCAAAATT
GCATGTCGTCAAAGTTCGACGCAGTATAAGCAGCAACGGCGGCACACGTAAAAAGGTGGACGAACTGCTG
GCTTTGTACAAACCAGGAGTCGTTTCACCCGCGAAAAAAGCCGGTGAACAGAAACTCATCTCTGAAGAGG
ATCTGGGCGCGCCTATGACTGGTCGAGGCAAGGGGAGTAAGGGGAAGTTGGGGCGCGACAATGCGACCGA
CGATCCAGTCGATCTAGTGTACGCGGCTGAGAAAATCATCCAAAAGCGCGTTAAGAAGGGCGTCGTGGAG
TACCGTGTCAAGTGGAAGGGCTGGAACCAGCGCTACAACACCTGGGAACCGGAGGTAAACATCCTGGATC
GCCGCCTCATCGACATCTACGAACAAACGAACAAATCCTCCGGAACTCCCTCCAAGCGAGGCATTAAGAA
GAAGGAGAAAGAACCCGATCCGGAGCCGGAATCCGAGGAGGATGAGTACACCTTCACCGAAAACGATGTG
GACACGCATCAAGCCACCACCTCATCGGCTACCCACGATAAGGAGTCGAAGAAGGAGAAGAAGCACCATC
ACCACCACCACCATCATCACCACATCAAGTCCGAACGCAACAGTGGACGGCGCTCGGAATCTCCGCTGAC
CCACCATCATCATCACCACCACCACGAGTCCAAGCGTCAGCGCATTGATCACAGCTCCTCCTCGAACAGC
AGCTTCACGCACAACTCATTTGTCCCCGAGCCGGACAGCAACTCCTCCAGCTCCGAGGATCAGCCGCTGA
TCGGCACCAAACGCAAAGCCGAGGTGCTCAAGGAATCGGGCAAGATTGGAGTTACGATTAAGACCTCCCC
AGATGGCCCCACTATTAAGCCTCAGCCGACCCAGCAGGTAACTCCCAGCCAGCAGCAGCCCTTCCAGGAT
CAGCAGCAAGCGGAAAAGATTGCCAGCGAGGCTGCAACGCAGCTGAAATCTGAGCAGCAGGCCACCCCAC
TGGCCACAGAAGCCATAAACACAACGCCCGCAGAGTCCGGAGCTGAGGAAGAAGAAGTAGCCAACGAGGA
AGGCAACCAACAGGCGCCACAGGTTCCTTCCGAGAACAATAACATACCAAAACCGTGCAACAACCTGGCT
ATCAACCAGAAACAGCCGCTTACTCCTCTTTCGCCGCGTGCCCTTCCGCCGCGCTTCTGGCTGCCGGCCA
AATGCAACATATCCAACCGGGTGGTGATCACAGACGTCACCGTAAACCTGGAGACCGTTACCATACGCGA
GTGCAAGACGGAGCGCGGGTTTTTTCGTGAGCGCGACATGAAAGGCGATTCGTCGCCAGTAGCTTGAGCG
GCCGCTCTAGAGGATCTTTGTGAAGGAACCTTACTTCTGTGGTGTGACATAATTGGACAAACTACCTACA
GAGATTTAAAGCTCTAAGGTAAATATAAAATTTTTAAGTGTATAATGTGTTAAACTACTGATTCTAATTG
TTTGTGTATTTTAGATTCCAACCTATGGAACTGATGAATGGGAGCAGTGGTGGAATGCCTTTAATGAGGA
AAACCTGTTTTGCTCAGAAGAAATGCCATCTAGTGATGATGAGGCTACTGCTGACTCTCAACATTCTACT
CCTCCAAAAAAGAAGAGAAAGGTAGAAGACCCCAAGGACTTTCCTTCAGAATTGCTAAGTTTTTTGAGTC
ATGCTGTGTTTAGTAATAGAACTCTTGCTTGCTTTGCTATTTACACCACAAAGGAAAAAGCTGCACTGCT
ATACAAGAAAATTATGGAAAAATATTTGATGTATAGTGCCTTGACTAGAGATCATAATCAGCCATACCAC
ATTTGTAGAGGTTTTACTTGCTTTAAAAAACCTCCCACACCTCCCCCTGAACCTGAAACATAAAATGAAT
GCAATTGTTGTTGTTAACTTGTTTATTGCAGCTTATAATGGTTACAAATAAAGCAATAGCATCACAAATT
TCACAAATAAAGCATTTTTTTCACTGCATTCTAGTTGTGGTTTGTCCAAACTCATCAATGTATCTTATCA
TGTCTGGATCCACTAGTGTCGACGATGTAGGTCACGGTCTCGAAGCCGCGGTGCGGGTGCCAGGGCGTGC
CCTTGGGCTCCCCGGGCGCGTACTCCACCTCACCCATCTGGTCCATCATGATGAACGGGTCGAGGTGGCG
GTAGTTGATCCCGGCGAACGCGCGGCGCACCGGGAAGCCCTCGCCCTCGAAACCGCTGGGCGCGGTGGTC
ACGGTGAGCACGGGACGTGCGACGGCGTCGGCGGGTGCGGATACGCGGGGCAGCGTCAGCGGGTTCTCGA
CGGTCACGGCGGGCATGTCGACACTAGTTCTAGCCAGCTTTTGTTCCCTTTAGTGAGGGTTAATTTCGAG
CTTGGCGTAATCATGGTCATAGCTGTTTCCTGTGTGAAATTGTTATCCGCTCACAATTCCACACAACATA
CGAGCCGGAAGCATAAAGTGTAAAGCCTGGGGTGCCTAATGAGTGAGCTAACTCACATTAATTGCGTTGC
GCTCACTGCCCGCTTTCCAGTCGGGAAACCTGTCGTGCCAGCTGCATTAATGAATCGGCCAACGCGCGGG
GAGAGGCGGTTTGCGTATTGGGCGCTCTTCCGCTTCCTCGCTCACTGACTCGCTGCGCTCGGTCGTTCGG
CTGCGGCGAGCGGTATCAGCTCACTCAAAGGCGGTAATACGGTTATCCACAGAATCAGGGGATAACGCAG
GAAAGAACATGTGAGCAAAAGGCCAGCAAAAGGCCAGGAACCGTAAAAAGGCCGCGTTGCTGGCGTTTTT
CCATAGGCTCCGCCCCCCTGACGAGCATCACAAAAATCGACGCTCAAGTCAGAGGTGGCGAAACCCGACA
GGACTATAAAGATACCAGGCGTTTCCCCCTGGAAGCTCCCTCGTGCGCTCTCCTGTTCCGACCCTGCCGC
TTACCGGATACCTGTCCGCCTTTCTCCCTTCGGGAAGCGTGGCGCTTTCTCATAGCTCACGCTGTAGGTA
TCTCAGTTCGGTGTAGGTCGTTCGCTCCAAGCTGGGCTGTGTGCACGAACCCCCCGTTCAGCCCGACCGC
TGCGCCTTATCCGGTAACTATCGTCTTGAGTCCAACCCGGTAAGACACGACTTATCGCCACTGGCAGCAG
CCACTGGTAACAGGATTAGCAGAGCGAGGTATGTAGGCGGTGCTACAGAGTTCTTGAAGTGGTGGCCTAA
CTACGGCTACACTAGAAGGACAGTATTTGGTATCTGCGCTCTGCTGAAGCCAGTTACCTTCGGAAAAAGA
GTTGGTAGCTCTTGATCCGGCAAACAAACCACCGCTGGTAGCGGTGGTTTTTTTGTTTGCAAGCAGCAGA
TTACGCGCAGAAAAAAAGGATCTCAAGAAGATCCTTTGATCTTTTCTACGGGGTCTGACGCTCAGTGGAA
CGAAAACTCACGTTAAGGGATTTTGGTCATGAGATTATCAAAAAGGATCTTCACCTAGATCCTTTTAAAT
TAAAAATGAAGTTTTAAATCAATCTAAAGTATATATGAGTAAACTTGGTCTGACAGTTACCAATGCTTAA
TCAGTGAGGCACCTATCTCAGCGATCTGTCTATTTCGTTCATCCATAGTTGCCTGACTCCCCGTCGTGTA
GATAACTACGATACGGGAGGGCTTACCATCTGGCCCCAGTGCTGCAATGATACCGCGAGACCCACGCTCA
CCGGCTCCAGATTTATCAGCAATAAACCAGCCAGCCGGAAGGGCCGAGCGCAGAAGTGGTCCTGCAACTT
TATCCGCCTCCATCCAGTCTATTAATTGTTGCCGGGAAGCTAGAGTAAGTAGTTCGCCAGTTAATAGTTT
GCGCAACGTTGTTGCCATTGCTACAGGCATCGTGGTGTCACGCTCGTCGTTTGGTATGGCTTCATTCAGC
TCCGGTTCCCAACGATCAAGGCGAGTTACATGATCCCCCATGTTGTGCAAAAAAGCGGTTAGCTCCTTCG
GTCCTCCGATCGTTGTCAGAAGTAAGTTGGCCGCAGTGTTATCACTCATGGTTATGGCAGCACTGCATAA
TTCTCTTACTGTCATGCCATCCGTAAGATGCTTTTCTGTGACTGGTGAGTACTCAACCAAGTCATTCTGA
GAATAGTGTATGCGGCGACCGAGTTGCTCTTGCCCGGCGTCAATACGGGATAATACCGCGCCACATAGCA
GAACTTTAAAAGTGCTCATCATTGGAAAACGTTCTTCGGGGCGAAAACTCTCAAGGATCTTACCGCTGTT
GAGATCCAGTTCGATGTAACCCACTCGTGCACCCAACTGATCTTCAGCATCTTTTACTTTCACCAGCGTT
TCTGGGTGAGCAAAAACAGGAAGGCAAAATGCCGCAAAAAAGGGAATAAGGGCGACACGGAAATGTTGAA
TACTCATACTCTTCCTTTTTCAATATTATTGAAGCATTTATCAGGGTTATTGTCTCATGAGCGGATACAT
ATTTGAATGTATTTAGAAAAATAAACAAATAGGGGTTCCGCGCACATTTCCCCGAAAAGTGCCACCTG
[124 nt withheld, positions 6999-7122]
C
[91 nt withheld, positions 7124-7214]
A
[49 nt withheld, positions 7216-7264]
CCTTTGACGTTGGAGTCCACGTTCTTT
[37 nt withheld, positions 7292-7328]
ACCCTATCTCGGTCTATTCTTTTGATTTATAAGGGATTTTGCCGATTTCGGCCTATTGGTTAAAAAATGA
GCTGATTTAACAAAAATTTAACGCGAATTTTAACAAAATATTAACGCTTACAATTTCCATTCGCCATTCA
GGCTGCGCAACTGTTGGGAAGGGCGATCGGTGCGGGCCTCTTCGCTATTACGCCAGCTGGCGAAAGGGGG
ATGTGCTGCAAGGCGATTAAGTTGGGTAACGCCAGGGTTTTCCCAGTCACGACGTTGTAAAACGACGGCC
AGTGAATTGTAATACGACTCACTATAGGGCGAATTGGGTACGTACCGGGCCCCTAGTATGTATGTAAGTT
AATAAAACCCATTTTTGCGGAAAGTAGATAAAAAAAACATTTTTTTTTTTTACTGCACTGGATATCATTG
AACTTATCTGATCAGTTTTAAATTTACTTCGATCCAAGGGTATTTGATGTACCAGGTTCTTTCGATTACC
TCTCACTCAAAATGACATTCCACTCAAAGTCAGCGCTGTTTGCCTCCTTCTCTGTCCACAGAAATATCGC
CGTCTCTTTCGCCGCTGCGTCCGCTATCTCTTTCGCCACCGTTTGTAGCGTTACGTAGCGTCAATGTCCG
CCTTCAGTTGCATTTTGTCAGCGGTTTCGTGACGAAGCTCCAAGCGGTTTACGCCATCAATTAAACACAA
AGTGCTGTGCCAAAACTCCTCTCGCTTCTTATTTTTGTTTGTTTTTTGAGTGATTGGGGTGGTGATTGGT
TTTGGGTGGGTAAGCAGGGGAAAGTGTGAAAAATCCCGGCAATGGGCCAAGAGGATCAGGAGCTATTAAT
TCGCGGAGGCAGCAAACACCCATCTGCCGAGCATCTGAACAATGTGAGTAGTACATGTGCATACATCTTA
AGTTCACTTGATCTATAGGAACTGCGATTGCAACATCAAATTGTCTGCGGCGTGAGAACTGCGACCCACA
AAAATCCCAAACCGCAATTGCACAAACAAATAGTGACACGAAACAGATTATTCTGGTAGCTGTTCTCGCT
ATATAAGACAATTTTTGAGATCATATCATGATCAAGACATCTAAAGGCATTCATTTTCGACTATATTCTT
TTTTACAAAAAATATAACAACCAGATATTTTAAGCTGATCCTAGATGCACAAAAAATAAATAAAAGTATA
AACCTACTTCGTAGGATACTTCGGGGTACTTTTTGTTCGGGGTTAGATGAGCATAACGCTTGTAGTTGAT
ATTTGAGATCCCCTATCATTGCAGGGTGACAGCGGAGCGGCTTCGCAGAGCTGCATTAACCAGGGCTTCG
GGCAGGCCAAAAACTACGGCACGCTCCGGCCACCCAGTCCGCCGGAGGACTCCGGTTCAGGGAGCGGCCA
ACTAGCCGAGAACCTCACCTATGCCTGGCACAATATGGACATCTTTGGGGCGGTCAATCAGCCGGGCTCC
GGATGGCGGCAGCTGGTCAACCGGACACGCGGACTATTCTGCAACGAGCGACACATACCGGCGCCCAGGA
AACATTTGCTCAAGAACGGTGAGTTTCTATTCGCAGTCGGCTGATCTGTGTGAAATCTTAATAAAGGGTC
CAATTACCAATTTGAAACTCAGTTTGCGGCGTGGCCTATCCGGGCGAACTTTTGGCCGTGATGGGCAGTT
CCGGTGCCGGAAAGACGACCCTGCTGAATGCCCTTGCCTTTCGATCGCCGCAGGGCATCCAAGTATCGCC
ATCCGGGATGCGACTGCTCAATGGCCAACCTGTGGACGCCAAGGAGATGCAGGCCAGGTGCGCCTATGTC
CAGCAGGATGACCTCTTTATCGGCTCCCTAACGGCCAGGGAACACCTGATTTTCCAGGCCATGGTGCGGA
TGCCACGACATCTGACCTATCGGCAGCGAGTGGCCCGCGTGGATCAGGTGATCCAGGAGCTTTCGCTCAG
CAAATGTCAGCACACGATCATCGGTGTGCCCGGCAGGGTGAAAGGTCTGTCCGGCGGAGAAAGGAAGCGT
CTGGCATTCGCCTCCGAGGCACTAACCGATCCGCCGCTTCTGATCTGCGATGAGCCCACCTCCGGACTGG
ACTCATTTACCGCCCACAGCGTCGTCCAGGTGCTGAAGAAGCTGTCGCAGAAGGGCAAGACCGTCATCCT
GACCATTCATCAGCCGTCTTCCGAGCTGTTTGAGCTCTTTGACAAGATCCTTCTGATGGCCGAGGGCAGG
GTAGCTTTCTTGGGCACTCCCAGCGAAGCCGTCGACTTCTTTTCCTAGTGAGTTCGATGTGTTTATTAAG
GGTATCTAGCATTACATTACATCTCAACTCCTATCCAGCGTGGGTGCCCAGTGTCCTACCAACTACAATC
CGGCGGACTTTTACGTACAGGTGTTGGCCGTTGTGCCCGGACGGGAGATCGAGTCCCGTGATCGGATCGC
CAAGATATGCGACAATTTTGCTATTAGCAAAGTAGCCCGGGATATGGAGCAGTTGTTGGCCACCAAAAAT
TTGGAGAAGCCACTGGAGCAGCCGGAGAATGGGTACACCTACAAGGCCACCTGGTTCATGCAGTTCCGGG
CGGTCCTGTGGCGATCCTGGCTGTCGGTGCTCAAGGAACCACTCCTCGTAAAAGTGCGACTTATTCAGAC
AACGGTGAGTGGTTCCAGTGGAAACAAATGATATAACGCTTACAATTCTTGGAAACAAATTCGCTAGATT
TTAGTTAGAATTGCCTGATTCCACACCCTTCTTAGTTTTTTTCAATGAGATGTATAGTTTATAGTTTTGC
AGAAAATAAATAAATTTCATTTAACTCGCGAACATGTTGAAGATATGAATATTAATGAGATGCGAGTAAC
ATTTTAATTTGCAGATGGTTGCCATCTTGATTGGCCTCATCTTTTTGGGCCAACAACTCACGCAAGTGGG
CGTGATGAATATCAACGGAGCCATCTTCCTCTTCCTGACCAACATGACCTTTCAAAACGTCTTTGCCACG
ATAAATGTAAGTCTTGTTTAGAATACATTTGCATATTAATAATTTACTAACTTTCTAATGAATCGATTCG
ATTTAGGTGTTCACCTCAGAGCTGCCAGTTTTTATGAGGGAGGCCCGAAGTCGACTTTATCGCTGTGACA
CATACTTTCTGGGCAAAACGATTGCCGAATTACCGCTTTTTCTCACAGTGCCACTGGTCTTCACGGCGAT
TGCCTATCCGATGATCGGACTGCGGGCCGGAGTGCTGCACTTCTTCAACTGCCTGGCGCTGGTCACTCTG
GTGGCCAATGTGTCAACGTCCTTCGGATATCTAATATCCTGCGCCAGCTCCTCGACCTCGATGGCGCTGT
CTGTGGGTCCGCCGGTTATCATACCATTCCTGCTCTTTGGCGGCTTCTTCTTGAACTCGGGCTCGGTGCC
AGTATACCTCAAATGGTTGTCGTACCTCTCATGGTTCCGTTACGCCAACGAGGGTCTGCTGATTAACCAA
TGGGCGGACGTGGAGCCGGGCGAAATTAGCTGCACATCGTCGAACACCACGTGCCCCAGTTCGGGCAAGG
TCATCCTGGAGACGCTTAACTTCTCCGCCGCCGATCTGCCGCTGGACTACGTGGGTCTGGCCATTCTCAT
CGTGAGCTTCCGGGTGCTCGCATATCTGGCTCTAAGACTTCGGGCCCGACGCAAGGAGTAGCCGACATAT
ATCCGAAATAACTGCTTGTTTTTTTTTTTTACCATTATTACCATCGTGTTTACTGTTTATTGCCCCCTCA
AAAAGCTAATGTAATTATATTTGTGCCAATAAAAACAAGATATGACCTATAGAATACAAGTATTTCCCCT
TCGAACATCCCCACAAGTAGACTTTGGATTTGTCTTCTAACCAAAAGACTTACACACCTGCATACCTTAC
ATCAAAAACTCGTTTATCGCTACATAAAACACCGGGATATATTTTTTATATACATACTTTTCAAATCGCG
CGCCCTCTTCATAATTCACCTCCACCACACCACGTTTCGTAGTTGCTCTTTCGCTGTCTCCCACCCGCTC
TCCGCAACACATTCACCTTTTGTTCGACGACCTTGGAGCGACTGTCGTTAGTTCCGCGCGATTCGGTTCG
CTCAAATGGTTCCGAGTGGTTCATTTCGTCTCAATAGAAATTAGTAATAAATATTTGTATGTACAATTTA
TTTGCTCCAATATATTTGTATATATTTCCCTCACAGCTATATTTATTCTAATTTAATATTATGACTTTTT
AAGGTAATTTTTTGTGACCTGTTCGGAGTGATTAGCGTTACAATTTGAACTGAAAGTGACATCCAGTGTT
TGTTCCTTGTGTAGATGCATCTCAAAAAAATGGTGGGCATAATAGTGTTGTTTATATATATCAAAAATAA
CAACTATAATAATAAGAATACATTTAATTTAGAAAATGCTTGGATTTCACTGGAACTAG
Features (pLannotate 1.2.2; 32 found; start..end, strand, type, name):
      7..40      -  protein_bind   loxP: Cre-mediated recombination occurs in the 8-bp core sequence (GCATACAT). Cre recombinase
     46..284     +  promoter       hsp70 promoter: Drosophila melanogaster hsp70Bb promoter
    304..351     +  protein_bind   FRT: FLP-mediated recombination occurs in the 8-bp core sequence TCTAGAAA (Turan and Bode, 2011). FLP recombinase from the Saccharomyces cerevisiae 2μ plasmid
    679..789     -  CDS            YO201_YEAST (fragment): Protein uncertain: Swiss-Prot protein existence level 5. From Saccharomyces cerevisiae (strain ATCC 204508 / S288c) (Baker's yeast).
    791..865     +  CDS            small t antigen (fragment): SV40 (simian virus 40) small t antigen
    867..932     +  intron         small t intron: SV40 (simian virus 40) small t antigen intron
   1062..1082    +  CDS            SV40 NLS: nuclear localization signal of SV40 (simian virus 40) large T antigen
   1401..1484    +  CDS            large T antigen (fragment): large T antigen from SV40 (simian virus 40)
   1507..1641    +  polyA_signal   SV40 poly(A) signal: SV40 polyadenylation signal
   1669..1716    +  protein_bind   FRT: FLP-mediated recombination occurs in the 8-bp core sequence TCTAGAAA (Turan and Bode, 2011). FLP recombinase from the Saccharomyces cerevisiae 2μ plasmid
   1726..2559    +  CDS            dam: DMA_ECOLI - Experimental evidence at protein level: Swiss-Prot protein existence level 1. Methylates DNA within the sequence GATC and protects the DNA from cleavage by the restriction endonuclease MboI. Although it shares sequence specificity with a number of type II restriction endonucleases and methylases, it is thought to act in postreplication mismatch repair rather than as a part of a restriction modification system. May also play a role in DNA replication. From Escherichia coli (strain K12).
   2569..2596    +  CDS            3xMyc (fragment): 3 tandem Myc epitope tags
   2605..3774    +  CDS            Pc: PC_DROME - Experimental evidence at protein level: Swiss-Prot protein existence level 1. Polycomb group (PcG) protein. PcG proteins act by forming multiprotein complexes, which are required to maintain the transcriptionally repressive state of homeotic genes throughout development. PcG proteins are not required to initiate repression, but to maintain it during later stages of development. Component of the PcG multiprotein PRC1 complex, a complex that acts via chromatin remodeling and modification of histones; it mediates monoubiquitination of histone H2A 'Lys-118', rendering chromatin heritabl
   3793..3867    +  CDS            small t antigen (fragment): SV40 (simian virus 40) small t antigen
   3869..3934    +  intron         small t intron: SV40 (simian virus 40) small t antigen intron
   4064..4084    +  CDS            SV40 NLS: nuclear localization signal of SV40 (simian virus 40) large T antigen
   4091..4225    +  CDS            LT_POVHA (fragment): Protein inferred from homology: Swiss-Prot protein existence level 3. Isoform large T antigen is a key early protein essential for both driving viral replication and inducing cellular transformation. Plays a role in viral genome replication by driving entry of quiescent cells into the cell cycle and by autoregulating the synthesis of viral early mRNA. Displays highly oncogenic activities by corrupting the host cellular checkpoint mechanisms that guard cell division and the transcription, replication, and repair of DNA. Participates in the modulation of cellular gene expression preceeding viral
   4250..4333    +  CDS            large T antigen (fragment): large T antigen from SV40 (simian virus 40)
   4356..4490    +  polyA_signal   SV40 poly(A) signal: SV40 polyadenylation signal
   4519..4588    +  protein_bind   attB: attB site for the φC31 integrase (Groth et al., 2000) phage φC31 integrase
   4807..4825    -  promoter       T3 promoter: promoter for bacteriophage T3 RNA polymerase
   4868..4890    -  protein_bind   lac operator (fragment): The lac repressor binds to the lac operator to inhibit transcription in E. coli. This inhibition can be relieved by adding lactose or isopropyl-β-D-thiogalactopyranoside (IPTG). lac repressor encoded by lacI
   4894..4924    -  promoter       lac promoter: promoter for the E. coli lac operon
   4939..4960    -  protein_bind   CAP binding site: CAP binding activates transcription in the presence of cAMP. E. coli catabolite activator protein
   4973..5065    -  CDS            lacI (fragment): lac repressor; lacI; The lac repressor binds to the lac operator to inhibit transcription in E. coli. This inhibition can be relieved by adding lactose or isopropyl-β-D-thiogalactopyranoside (IPTG).
   5248..5836    -  rep_origin     ori: high-copy-number ColE1/pMB1/pBR322/pUC origin of replication
   6007..6867    -  CDS            AmpR: β-lactamase; bla; confers resistance to ampicillin, carbenicillin, and related antibiotics
   6868..6972    -  promoter       AmpR promoter: bla
   6999..7427    +  rep_origin     f1 ori (sequence partly withheld): f1 bacteriophage origin of replication; arrow indicates direction of (+) strand synthesis
   7458..7615    -  CDS            lacZα (fragment): LacZα fragment of β-galactosidase; lacZ fragment
   7618..7636    +  promoter       T7 promoter: promoter for bacteriophage T7 RNA polymerase
   7661..11797   +  gene           mini-white: white; This modified version of the white gene lacks part of the first intron.
