[The description below was written by a language model from this plasmid's Addgene catalogue record and pLannotate feature annotations shown in this document.]
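Description:
p-attB-min.hsp70P-FRT-STOP#1-FRT-DamMycPC is an 11.8 kb Drosophila transgenesis and insect expression plasmid built on the pUASTattB backbone, designed for generating fly lines for FLP-inducible DamID. It is maintained in E. coli through a high-copy ColE1/pUC-type origin with ampicillin resistance (AmpR), and also carries an f1 origin and remnants of a lac/lacZα cloning region flanked by T3 and T7 promoters. For fly work, a φC31 attB site allows integrase-mediated, site-specific insertion into an attP landing site, and the mini-white gene serves as the eye-colour marker for identifying transformants. A single loxP site lies just upstream of the expression cassette.

The 3.7 kb payload begins with a minimal Drosophila hsp70 promoter, which in DamID designs supplies the very low, leaky transcription needed to keep methyltransferase levels in check. This is followed by a transcriptional STOP cassette bracketed by two FRT sites in the same orientation. The cassette was partly derived from pBS302 and contains SV40 small t intron and polyadenylation sequences. Downstream is a fusion open reading frame encoding E. coli Dam (GATC adenine methyltransferase), a Myc epitope tag, and Drosophila Polycomb (Pc), a PRC1 component, terminated by a second SV40 intron/poly(A) region. The Pc coding sequence was cloned between the AscI and NotI sites of the corresponding "open" Dam-Myc vector.

Until FLP recombinase is supplied, the STOP cassette blocks Dam-Pc expression. FLP-mediated excision then permits trace expression of the fusion, which methylates DNA near Polycomb binding sites. This allows Polycomb–chromatin interactions to be mapped only in cells where FLP has been active.
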