Addgene plasmid #71812: p-attB-min.hsp70P-FRT-STOP#1-FRT-DamMycPC
Purpose: Generating transgenic flies for FLP-inducible DamID
Depositing lab: Bas van Steensel. Depositing organization: Netherlands Cancer Institute. Publication: Inducible DamID systems for genomic mapping of chromatin proteins in Drosophila. Pindyurin AV, Pagie L, Kozhevnikova EN, van Arensbergen J, van Steensel B. Nucleic Acids Res. 2016 Jul 8;44(12):5646-57. doi: 10.1093/nar/gkw176. Epub 2016 Mar 21. PubMed 27001518.
Backbone
  Vector backbone: pUASTattB
  Backbone manufacturer: (GenBank EF362409.1)
  Backbone size w/o insert (bp): 8052
  Total vector size (bp): 11797
  Vector type: Insect Expression
Growth in bacteria
  Bacterial resistance: Ampicillin, 100 μg/mL
  Growth temperature: 37°C
  Growth strain: DH5alpha
  Copy number: High Copy
Gene/Insert
  Gene/Insert name: min.hsp70P-FRT-STOP#1-FRT-Dam-Myc-PC
  Insert size (bp): 3745
Resource information
  A portion of this plasmid was derived from a plasmid made by: Brian Sauer - pBS302 (Addgene plasmid# 11925)
Terms and licenses: Academic/Nonprofit Terms; Industry Terms: Not Available to Industry
Depositor comments: The plasmid p-attB-min.hsp70P-FRT-STOP#1-FRT-DamMycPC for expression of FLP-inducible Dam-PC protein was made by cloning the Drosophila Polycomb open reading frame from the previously described pNDamMyc-Pc plasmid (Tolhuis et al., 2006, PMID=16628213) between the AscI and NotI sites in p-attB-min.hsp70P-FRT-STOP#1-FRT-DamMyc[open] vector
How to cite: p-attB-min.hsp70P-FRT-STOP#1-FRT-DamMycPC was a gift from Bas van Steensel (Addgene plasmid # 71812 ; http://n2t.net/addgene:71812 ; RRID:Addgene_71812)
