>Addgene plasmid #71812 | p-attB-min.hsp70P-FRT-STOP#1-FRT-DamMycPC | addgene partial sequence | sequence record 136292 | pCasper-hs 5'-GCAACTACTGAAATCTGCCAAG-3'
ATTCGAAGTTCCTATTCCGAAGTTCCTATTCTCTAGAAAGTATAGGAACTTCTCGGGGACACCAAATATG
GCGATCTCGGCCTTTTCGTTTCTTGGAGCTGGGACATGTTTGCCATCGATCCATCTACCACCAGAACGGC
CGTTAGATCTGCTGCCACCGTTGTTTCCACCGAAGAAACCACCGTTGCCGTAACCACCACGACGGTTGTT
GCTAAAGAAGCTGCCACCGCCACGGCCACCGTTGTAGCCGCCGTTGTTGTTATTGTAGTTGCTACTGTTA
TTTCTGGCACTTCTTGGTTTTCCTCTTAAGTGAGGAGGAACATAACCATTCTCGTTGTTGTCGTTGATGC
TTAAATTTTGCACTTGTTCGCTCAGTTCAGCCATAATATGAAATGCTTTTCTTGTTGTTCTTACGGAATA
CCACTTGCCACCTATCACCACAACTAACTTTTTCCCGTTCCTCCATCTCTTTTATATTTTTTTTCTCGAG
GGATCTTTGTGAAGGAACCTTACTTCTGTGGTGTGACATAATTGGACAAACTACCTACAGAGATTTAAAG
CTCTAAGGTAAATATAAAATTTTTAAGTGTATAATGTGTTAAACTACTGATTCTAATTGTTTGTGTATTT
TAGATTCCAACCTATGGAACTGATGAATGGGAGCAGTGGTGGAATGCCTTTAATGAGGAAAACCTGTTTT
GCTCAGAAGAAATGCCATCTAGTGATGATGAGGCTACTGCTGACTCTCAACATTCTACTCCTCCAA
