>Addgene plasmid #71812 | p-attB-min.hsp70P-FRT-STOP#1-FRT-DamMycPC | addgene partial sequence | sequence record 136355 | attB-R 5'-gtcgacatgcccgccgtgaccg-3'
CGCACCCGCCGACGCCGTCGCACGTCCCGTGCTCACCGTGACCACCGCGCCCAGCGGTTTCGAGGGCGAG
GGCTTCCCGGTGCGCCGCGCGTTCGCCGGGATCAACTACCGCCACCTCGACCCGTTCATCATGATGGACC
AGATGGGTGAGGTGGAGTACGCGCCCGGGGAGCCCAAGGGCACGCCCTGGCACCCGCACCGCGGCTTCGA
GACCGTGACCTACATCGTCGACACTAGTGGATCCAGACATGATAAGATACATTGATGAGTTTGGACAAAC
CACAACTAGAATGCAGTGAAAAAAATGCTTTATTTGTGAAATTTGTGATGCTATTGCTTTATTTGTAACC
ATTATAAGCTGCAATAAACAAGTTAACAACAACAATTGCATTCATTTTATGTTTCAGGTTCAGGGGGAGG
TGTGGGAGGTTTTTTAAAGCAAGTAAAACCTCTACAAATGTGGTATGGCTGATTATGATCTCTAGTCAAG
GCACTATACATCAAATATTTTTCCATAATTTTCTTGTATAGCAGTGCAGCTTTTTCCTTTGTGGTGTAAA
TAGCAAAGCAAGCAAGAGTTCTATTACTAAACACAGCATGACTCAAAAAACTTAGCAATTCTGAAGGAAA
GTCCTTGGGGTCTTCTACCTTTCTCTTCTTTTTTGGAGGAGTAGAATGTTGAGAGTCAGCAGTAGCCTCA
TCATCACTAGATGGCATTTCTTCTGAGCAAAACAGGTTTTCCTCATTAAAGGCATTCCACCACTGCTCCC
ATTCATCAGTTCCATAGGTTGGAATCTAA
